>Addgene plasmid #224034 | AiP13608 - pAAV-AiE0772m_3xC2-minBG-SYFP2-WPRE3-BGHpA (Alias: CN3608) | addgene full sequence | sequence record 449787 | Addgene NGS Result
CCTGCAGGCAGCTGCGCGCTCGCTCGCTCACTGAGGCCGCCCGGGCAAAGCCCGGGCGTCGGGCGACCTT
TGGTCGCCCGGCCTCAGTGAGCGAGCGAGCGCGCAGAGAGGGAGTGGCCAACTCCATCACTAGGGGTTCC
TGCGGCCGCACGCGTCCCCACTCCTGCCTCTGCCTATAAGAGTTTGGCACAGTTGGAGATTTGTATACAC
AAATGCATGCGTGGAAATACTGCGCTCTGATGACATTCCTCAGGGGGCGACCTTTGATGATGAATTTTCT
TGCCCTTTTTAGGGGAGGAGAAGAGGAGGCGGGTGGTACTTCACAAGACTAAATTTACTCAACTTTTTTG
GGTCTAAATTTCTTTAGGAAAAAAAATGTCAAATGATTGTAGATCCCAAACTGTCTTTGTTGGCATTTGA
CCCCACTCCTGCCTCTGCCTATAAGAGTTTGGCACAGTTGGAGATTTGTATACACAAATGCATGCGTGGA
AATACTGCGCTCTGATGACATTCCTCAGGGGGCGACCTTTGATGATGAATTTTCTTGCCCTTTTTAGGGG
AGGAGAAGAGGAGGCGGGTGGTACTTCACAAGACTAAATTTACTCAACTTTTTTGGGTCTAAATTTCTTT
AGGAAAAAAAATGTCAAATGATTGTAGATCCCAAACTGTCTTTGTTGGCATTTGACCCCACTCCTGCCTC
TGCCTATAAGAGTTTGGCACAGTTGGAGATTTGTATACACAAATGCATGCGTGGAAATACTGCGCTCTGA
TGACATTCCTCAGGGGGCGACCTTTGATGATGAATTTTCTTGCCCTTTTTAGGGGAGGAGAAGAGGAGGC
GGGTGGTACTTCACAAGACTAAATTTACTCAACTTTTTTGGGTCTAAATTTCTTTAGGAAAAAAAATGTC
AAATGATTGTAGATCCCAAACTGTCTTTGTTGGCATTTGAGAGCTCGGGCTGGGCATAAAAGTCAGGGCA
GAGCCATCTATTGCTTACATTTGCTTCTGGGATCCAGATCTTTCGAAGCTAGCGCTACCGGTCGCCACCA
TGGTGAGCAAGGGCGAGGAGCTGTTCACCGGGGTGGTGCCCATCCTGGTCGAGCTGGACGGCGACGTAAA
CGGCCACAAGTTCAGCGTGTCCGGCGAGGGCGAGGGCGATGCCACCTACGGCAAGCTGACCCTGAAGCTG
ATCTGCACCACCGGCAAGCTGCCCGTGCCCTGGCCCACCCTCGTGACCACCCTGGGCTACGGCGTGCAGT
GCTTCGCCCGCTACCCCGACCACATGAAGCAGCACGACTTCTTCAAGTCCGCCATGCCCGAAGGCTACGT
CCAGGAGCGCACCATCTTCTTCAAGGACGACGGCAACTACAAGACCCGCGCCGAGGTGAAGTTCGAGGGC
GACACCCTGGTGAACCGCATCGAGCTGAAGGGCATCGACTTCAAGGAGGACGGCAACATCCTGGGGCACA
AGCTGGAGTACAACTACAACAGCCACAACGTCTATATCACCGCCGACAAGCAGAAGAACGGCATCAAGGC
CAACTTCAAGATCCGCCACAACATCGAGGACGGCGGCGTGCAGCTCGCCGACCACTACCAGCAGAACACC
CCCATCGGCGACGGCCCCGTGCTGCTGCCCGACAACCACTACCTGAGCTACCAGTCCAAGCTGAGCAAAG
ACCCCAACGAGAAGCGCGATCACATGGTCCTGCTGGAGTTCGTGACCGCCGCCGGGATCACTCTCGGCAT
GGACGAGCTGTACAAGTAAGTCGACGGCGCGCCGCGGCCGCGAATTCGATATCATAATCAACCTCTGGAT
TACAAAATTTGTGAAAGATTGACTGGTATTCTTAACTATGTTGCTCCTTTTACGCTATGTGGATACGCTG
CTTTAATGCCTTTGTATCATGCTATTGCTTCCCGTATGGCTTTCATTTTCTCCTCCTTGTATAAATCCTG
GTTAGTTCTTGCCACGGCGGAACTCATCGCCGCCTGCCTTGCCCGCTGCTGGACAGGGGCTCGGCTGTTG
GGCACTGACAATTCCGTGGCTCGAGAGATCTTCGACTGTGCCTTCTAGTTGCCAGCCATCTGTTGTTTGC
CCCTCCCCCGTGCCTTCCTTGACCCTGGAAGGTGCCACTCCCACTGTCCTTTCCTAATAAAATGAGGAAA
TTGCATCGCATTGTCTGAGTAGGTGTCATTCTATTCTGGGGGGTGGGGTGGGGCAGGACAGCAAGGGGGA
GGATTGGGAAGACAATAGCAGGCATGAGATCTCACGTGCGGACCGAGCGGCCGCAGGAACCCCTAGTGAT
GGAGTTGGCCACTCCCTCTCTGCGCGCTCGCTCGCTCACTGAGGCCGGGCGACCAAAGGTCGCCCGACGC
CCGGGCTTTGCCCGGGCGGCCTCAGTGAGCGAGCGAGCGCGCAGCTGCCTGCAGGGGCGCCTGATGCGGT
ATTTTCTCCTTACGCATCTGTGCGGTATTTCACACCGCATA
[142 nt withheld, positions 2492-2633]
C
[141 nt withheld, positions 2635-2775]
CCTTTGACGTTGGAGTCCACGTTCTTT
[37 nt withheld, positions 2803-2839]
ACCCTATCTCGGGCTATTCTTTTGATTTATAAGGGATTTTGCCGATTTCGGCCTATTGGTTAAAAAATGA
GCTGATTTAACAAAAATTTAACGCGAATTTTAACAAAATATTAACGTTTACAATTTTATGGTGCACTCTC
AGTACAATCTGCTCTGATGCCGCATAGTTAAGCCAGCCCCGACACCCGCCAACACCCGCTGACGCGCCCT
GACGGGCTTGTCTGCTCCCGGCATCCGCTTACAGACAAGCTGTGACCGTCTCCGGGAGCTGCATGTGTCA
GAGGTTTTCACCGTCATCACCGAAACGCGCGAGACGAAAGGGCCTCGTGATACGCCTATTTTTATAGGTT
AATGTCATGATAATAATGGTTTCTTAGACGTCAGGTGGCACTTTTCGGGGAAATGTGCGCGGAACCCCTA
TTTGTTTATTTTTCTAAATACATTCAAATATGTATCCGCTCATGAGACAATAACCCTGATAAATGCTTCA
ATAATATTGAAAAAGGAAGAGTATGAGTATTCAACATTTCCGTGTCGCCCTTATTCCCTTTTTTGCGGCA
TTTTGCCTTCCTGTTTTTGCTCACCCAGAAACGCTGGTGAAAGTAAAAGATGCTGAAGATCAGTTGGGTG
CACGAGTGGGTTACATCGAACTGGATCTCAACAGCGGTAAGATCCTTGAGAGTTTTCGCCCCGAAGAACG
TTTTCCAATGATGAGCACTTTTAAAGTTCTGCTATGTGGCGCGGTATTATCCCGTATTGACGCCGGGCAA
GAGCAACTCGGTCGCCGCATACACTATTCTCAGAATGACTTGGTTGAGTACTCACCAGTCACAGAAAAGC
ATCTTACGGATGGCATGACAGTAAGAGAATTATGCAGTGCTGCCATAACCATGAGTGATAACACTGCGGC
CAACTTACTTCTGACAACGATCGGAGGACCGAAGGAGCTAACCGCTTTTTTGCACAACATGGGGGATCAT
GTAACTCGCCTTGATCGTTGGGAACCGGAGCTGAATGAAGCCATACCAAACGACGAGCGTGACACCACGA
TGCCTGTAGCAATGGCAACAACGTTGCGCAAACTATTAACTGGCGAACTACTTACTCTAGCTTCCCGGCA
ACAATTAATAGACTGGATGGAGGCGGATAAAGTTGCAGGACCACTTCTGCGCTCGGCCCTTCCGGCTGGC
TGGTTTATTGCTGATAAATCTGGAGCCGGTGAGCGTGGGTCTCGCGGTATCATTGCAGCACTGGGGCCAG
ATGGTAAGCCCTCCCGTATCGTAGTTATCTACACGACGGGGAGTCAGGCAACTATGGATGAACGAAATAG
ACAGATCGCTGAGATAGGTGCCTCACTGATTAAGCATTGGTAACTGTCAGACCAAGTTTACTCATATATA
CTTTAGATTGATTTAAAACTTCATTTTTAATTTAAAAGGATCTAGGTGAAGATCCTTTTTGATAATCTCA
TGACCAAAATCCCTTAACGTGAGTTTTCGTTCCACTGAGCGTCAGACCCCGTAGAAAAGATCAAAGGATC
TTCTTGAGATCCTTTTTTTCTGCGCGTAATCTGCTGCTTGCAAACAAAAAAACCACCGCTACCAGCGGTG
GTTTGTTTGCCGGATCAAGAGCTACCAACTCTTTTTCCGAAGGTAACTGGCTTCAGCAGAGCGCAGATAC
CAAATACTGTCCTTCTAGTGTAGCCGTAGTTAGGCCACCACTTCAAGAACTCTGTAGCACCGCCTACATA
CCTCGCTCTGCTAATCCTGTTACCAGTGGCTGCTGCCAGTGGCGATAAGTCGTGTCTTACCGGGTTGGAC
TCAAGACGATAGTTACCGGATAAGGCGCAGCGGTCGGGCTGAACGGGGGGTTCGTGCACACAGCCCAGCT
TGGAGCGAACGACCTACACCGAACTGAGATACCTACAGCGTGAGCTATGAGAAAGCGCCACGCTTCCCGA
AGGGAGAAAGGCGGACAGGTATCCGGTAAGCGGCAGGGTCGGAACAGGAGAGCGCACGAGGGAGCTTCCA
GGGGGAAACGCCTGGTATCTTTATAGTCCTGTCGGGTTTCGCCACCTCTGACTTGAGCGTCGATTTTTGT
GATGCTCGTCAGGGGGGCGGAGCCTATGGAAAAACGCCAGCAACGCGGCCTTTTTACGGTTCCTGGCCTT
TTGCTGGCCTTTTGCTCACATGT
Features (pLannotate 1.2.2; 13 found; start..end, strand, type, name):
      1..141     -  repeat_region  AAV2 ITR: inverted terminal repeat of adeno-associated virus serotype 2 inverted
   1050..1766    +  CDS            SYFP2: SYFP2 is a basic (constitutively fluorescent) yellow fluorescent protein published in 2006, derived from Aequorea victoria. It is reported to be a very rapidly-maturing monomer with moderate acid sensitivity.
   1806..1963    +  misc_feature   WPRE (fragment): woodchuck hepatitis virus posttranscriptional regulatory element
   1969..2049    +  misc_feature   WPRE (fragment): woodchuck hepatitis virus posttranscriptional regulatory element
   2066..2177    +  polyA_signal   bGH poly(A) signal: bovine growth hormone polyadenylation signal
   2295..2435    +  repeat_region  AAV2 ITR: inverted terminal repeat of adeno-associated virus serotype 2 inverted
   2440..2491    -  misc_feature   bom (fragment): basis of mobility region from pBR322
   2510..2890    +  rep_origin     M13 ori (sequence partly withheld): M13 bacteriophage origin of replication; arrow indicates direction of (+) strand synthesis
   2966..3015    -  misc_feature   bom (fragment): basis of mobility region from pBR322
   3117..3152    -  CDS            rop (fragment): Rop protein, which maintains plasmids at low copy number; rop
   3247..3351    +  promoter       AmpR promoter: bla
   3352..4212    +  CDS            AmpR: β-lactamase; bla; confers resistance to ampicillin, carbenicillin, and related antibiotics
   4383..4971    +  rep_origin     ori: high-copy-number ColE1/pMB1/pBR322/pUC origin of replication
