[The description below was written by a language model from this plasmid's Addgene catalogue record and pLannotate feature annotations shown in this document.]
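Description:
AiP13608 - pAAV-AiE0772m_3xC2-minBG-SYFP2-WPRE3-BGHpA (alias CN3608) is an AAV transfer plasmid of about 5 kb built on a pAAV backbone, intended for packaging into recombinant adeno-associated virus for enhancer-driven reporter expression in the brain. In bacteria it is maintained through a high-copy ColE1/pUC-type origin and selected with ampicillin via the β-lactamase gene and its native promoter. The backbone also carries an M13 phage origin and small remnants of the pBR322 bom and rop regions. The recorded propagation host is a recombination-limiting strain, which fits the presence of the repeat-prone ITRs.

The payload lies between two AAV2 inverted terminal repeats, which are the cis elements needed for replication and encapsidation of the vector genome. According to the name and catalogue fields, the AiE0772m_3xC2 enhancer sits upstream of a minimal beta-globin promoter (minBG). The "3xC2" label suggests a triplicated core fragment of the enhancer, though the record does not spell this out. Neither the enhancer nor minBG is annotated in the feature table, but the unannotated stretch between the left ITR and the reporter is where they would be expected. The minimal promoter has little activity alone, so cell-type specificity comes from the enhancer. The expressed gene is SYFP2, a rapidly maturing monomeric yellow fluorescent protein derived from Aequorea victoria. It is followed by WPRE3, a shortened woodchuck hepatitis virus posttranscriptional element (annotated as two WPRE fragments) that boosts transcript expression while saving packaging space, and by a bovine growth hormone polyadenylation signal.

The stated purpose is to drive AAV-mediated transgene expression in cortical L6_IT_Car3 neurons, with a note about claustrum neurons. This makes it a fluorescent labelling tool for genetic access to that cortical cell type.
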