Addgene plasmid #224034: AiP13608 - pAAV-AiE0772m_3xC2-minBG-SYFP2-WPRE3-BGHpA (Alias: CN3608)
Purpose: AiE0772m_3xC2 is an enhancer sequence, designed to drive AAV-mediated transgene expression incortical L6_IT_Car3 neurons (note CLA neurons)
Depositing lab: Allen Institute for Brain Science & Jonathan Ting. Depositing organization: Allen Institute. Publication: A suite of enhancer AAVs and transgenic mouse lines for genetic access to cortical cell types. Ben-Simon Y, Hooper M, Narayan S, Daigle TL, Dwivedi D, Way SW, Oster A, Stafford DA, Mich JK, Taormina MJ, Martinez RA, Opitz-Araya X, Roth JR, Alexander JR, Allen S, Amster A, Arbuckle J, Ayala A, Baker PM, Bakken TE, Barcelli T, Barta S, Bendrick J, Bertagnolli D, Bielstein C, Bishwakarma P, Bowlus J, Boyer G, Brouner K, Casian B, Casper T, Chakka AB, Chakrabarty R, Chance RK, Chavan S, Clark M, Colbert K, Collman F, Daniel S, Departee M, DiValentin P, Donadio N, Dotson N, Egdorf T, Fliss T, Gabitto M, Garcia J, Gary A, Gasperini M, Gloe J, Goldy J, Gore BB, Graybuck L, Greisman N, Haeseleer F, Halterman C, Haradon Z, Hastings SD, Helback O, Ho W, Hockemeyer D, Huang C, Huff S, Hunker A, Johansen N, Jones D, Juneau Z, Kalmbach B, Kannan M, Khem S, Kussick E, Kutsal R, Larsen R, Lee C, Lee AY, Leibly M, Lenz GH, Li S, Liang E, Lusk N, Madigan Z, Malloy J, Malone J, McCue R, Melchor J, Mollenkopf T, Moosman S, Morin E, Newman D, Ng L, Ngo K, Omstead V, Otto S, Oyama A, Pena N, Pham T, Phillips E, Pom CA, Potekhina L, Ransford S, Ray PL, Rette D, Reynoldson C, Rimorin C, Rocha D, Ruiz A, Sanchez REA, Sawyer L, Sedeno-Cortes A, Sevigny JP, Shapovalova N, Shepard N, Shulga L, Sigler AR, Siverts L, Soliman S, Somasundaram S, Staats B, Stewart K, Szelenyi E, Tieu M, Trader C, Tran A, van Velthoven CTJ, Walker M, Wang Y, Weed N, Wirthlin M, Wood T, Wynalda B, Yao Z, Zhou T, Ariza J, Dee N, Reding M, Ronellenfitch K, Mufti S, Sunkin SM, Smith KA, Esposito L, Waters J, Thyagarajan B, Yao S, Lein ES, Zeng H, Levi BP, Ngai J, Ting JT, Tasic B. Cell. 2025 May 16:S0092-8674(25)00513-6. doi: 10.1016/j.cell.2025.05.002. PubMed 40403729.
Backbone
  Vector backbone: pAAV
  Vector type: AAV
Growth in bacteria
  Bacterial resistance: Ampicillin, 100 μg/mL
  Growth temperature: 30°C
  Growth strain: NEB Stable
  Copy number: High Copy
Gene/Insert
  Gene/Insert name: SYFP2
  Species: Synthetic
  Mutation: NA
  Promoter: minBG
  Cloning method: Other
Terms and licenses: Academic/Nonprofit Terms; Industry Terms: Not Available to Industry
Depositor comments: Cloning Method: RE Cloning
How to cite: AiP13608 - pAAV-AiE0772m_3xC2-minBG-SYFP2-WPRE3-BGHpA (Alias: CN3608) was a gift from Allen Institute for Brain Science & Jonathan Ting (Addgene plasmid # 224034 ; http://n2t.net/addgene:224034 ; RRID:Addgene_224034)
